>Addgene plasmid #196191 | pHDR_sox2HA_P2A-GFP-pA_HA_G2913A | addgene full sequence | sequence record 384896 | Addgene NGS Result
TCTTGCCCGGCGTCAATACGGGATAATACCGCGCCACATAGCAGAACTTTAAAAGTGCTCATCATTGGAA
AACGTTCTTCGGGGCGAAAACTCTCAAGGATCTTACCGCTGTTGAGATCCAGTTCGATGTAACCCACTCG
TGCACCCAACTGATCTTCAGCATCTTTTACTTTCACCAGCGTTTCTGGGTGAGCAAAAACAGGAAGGCAA
AATGCCGCAAAAAAGGGAATAAGGGCGACACGGAAATGTTGAATACTCATACTCTTCCTTTTTCAATATT
ATTGAAGCATTTATCAGGGTTATTGTCTCATGAGCGGATACATATTTGAATGTATTTAGAAAAATAAACA
AATAGGGGTTCCGCGCACATTTCCCCGAAAAGTGCCACCTAAATTGTAAGCGTTAATATTTTGTTAAAAT
TCGCGTTAAATTTTTGTTAAATCAGCTCATTTTTTAACCAATAGGCCGAAATCGGCAAAATCCCTTATAA
ATCAAAAGAATAGACCGAGATAGGGT
[37 nt withheld, positions 517-553]
AAAGAACGTGGACTCCAACGTCAAAGG
[49 nt withheld, positions 581-629]
T
[91 nt withheld, positions 631-721]
G
[124 nt withheld, positions 723-846]
CCCATTCGCCATTCAGGCTGCGCAACTGTTGGGAAGGGCGATCGGTGCGGGCCTCTTCGCTATTACGCCA
GCTGGCGAAAGGGGGATGTGCTGCAAGGCGATTAAGTTGGGTAACGCCAGGGTTTTCCCAGTCACGACGT
TGTAAAACGACGGCCAGTGAGCGCGCGTAATACGACTCACTATAGGGCGAATTGGGTACCGGGCCCCCCC
TCGAGGTCCCCCTCGACTCTAGTGGATCTGCATTCCACCACTGCTCCCATTCATCAGTTCCATAGGTTGG
AATCTAAAATACACAAACAATTAGAATCAGTAGTTTAACACATTATACACTTAAAAATTTTATATTTACC
TTAGAGCTTTAAATCTCTGTAGGTAGTTTGTCCAATTATGTCACACCACAGAAGTAAGGTTCCTTCACAA
AGAGATCGCCTGACACGATTTCCTGCACAGGCTTGAGCCATATACTCATACATCGCATCTTGGCCACGTT
TTCCACGGGTTTCAAAATTAATCTCAAGTTCTACGCTTAACGCTTTCGCCTGTTCCCAGTTATTAATATA
TTCAACGCTAGAACTCCCCTCAGCGAAGGGAAGGCTGAGCACTACACGCGAAGCACCATCACCGAACCTT
TTGATAAACTCTTCCGTTCCGACTTGCTCCATCAACGGTTCAGTGAGACTTAAACCTAACTCTTTCTTAA
TAGTTTCGGCATTATCCACTTTTAGTGCGAGAACCTTCGTCAGTCCTGGATACGTCACTTTGACCACGCC
TCCAGCTTTTCCAGAGAGCGGGTTTTCATTATCTACAGAGTATCCCGCAGCGTCGTATTTATTGTCGGTA
CTATAAAACCCTTTCCAATCATCGTCATAATTTCCTTGTGTACCAGATTTTGGCTTTTGTATACCTTTTT
GAATGGAATCTACATAACCAGGTTTAGTCCCGTGGTACGAAGAAAAGTTTTCCATCACAAAAGATTTAGA
AGAATCAACAACATCATCAGGATCCATGGCGAGGACCTGCAGGGTCGCTCGGTGTTCGAGGCCACACGCG
TCACCTTAATATGCGAAGTGGACCTGGGACCGCGCCGCCCCGACTGCATCTGCGTGTTCGAATTCGCCAA
TGACAAGACGCTGGGCGGGGTTTGCTCGACATTGGGTGGAAACATTCCAGGCCTGGGTGGAGAGGCTTTT
TGCTTCCTCTTGCAAAACCACACTGCTCGACATTGGGTGGAAACATTCCAGGCCTGGGTGGAGAGGCTTT
TTGCTTCCTCTTGAAAACCACACTGCGACGGTATCGATAAGCTTGATATCGTCGACCATGATGGAGACGG
AGCTGAAGCCGCCGGGCCCGCAGCAAACTTCGGGGGGCGGCGGCGGCAACTCCACCGCGGCGGCGGCCGG
CGGCAACCAGAAAAACAGCCCGGACCGCGTCAAGCGGCCCATGAATGCCTTCATGGTGTGGTCCCGCGGG
CAGCGGCGCAAGATGGCCCAGGAGAACCCCAAGATGCACAACTCGGAGATCAGCAAGCGCCTGGGCGCCG
AGTGGAAACTTTTGTCGGAGACGGAGAAGCGGCCGTTCATCGACGAGGCTAAGCGGCTGCGAGCGCTGCA
CATGAAGGAGCACCCGGATTATAAATACCGGCCCCGGCGGAAAACCAAGACGCTCATGAAGAAGGATAAG
TACACGCTGCCCGGCGGGCTGCTGGCCCCCGGCGGCAATAGCATGGCGAGCGGGGTCGGGGTGGGCGCCG
GCCTGGGCGCGGGCGTGAACCAGCGCATGGACAGTTACGCGCACATGAACGGCTGGAGCAACGGCAGCTA
CAGCATGATGCAGGACCAGCTGGGCTACCCGCAGCACCCGGGCCTCAATGCGCACGGCGCAGCGCAGATG
CAGCCCATGCACCGCTACGACGTGAGCGCCCTGCAGTACAACTCCATGACCAGCTCGCAGACCTACATGA
ACGGCTCGCCCACCTACAGCATGTCCTACTCGCAGCAGGGCACCCCTGGCATGGCTCTTGGCTCCATGGG
TTCGGTGGTCAAGTCCGAGGCCAGCTCCAGCCCCCCTGTGGTTACCTCTTCCTCCCACTCCAGGGCGCCC
TGCCAGGCCGGGGACCTCCGGGACATGATCAGCATGTATCTCCCCGGCGCCGAGGTGCCGGAACCCGCCG
CCCCCAGCAGACTTCACATGTCCCAGCACTACCAGAGCGGCCCGGTGCCCGGCACAGCCATTAACGGCAC
ACTGCCCCTCTCACACATGGTCGACGGAAGCGGAGCTACTAACTTCAGCCTGCTGAAGCAGGCTGGAGAC
GTGGAGGAGAACCCTGGACCTCTCGACATGGTGAGCAAGGGCGAGGAGCTGTTCACCGGGGTGGTGCCCA
TCCTGGTCGAGCTGGACGGCGACGTAAACGGCCACAAGTTCAGCGTGTCCGGCGAGGGCGAGGGCGATGC
CACCTACGGCAAGCTGACCCTGAAGTTCATCTGCACCACCGGCAAGCTGCCCGTGCCCTGGCCCACCCTC
GTGACCACCCTGACCTACGGCGTGCAGTGCTTCAGCCGCTACCCCGACCACATGAAGCAGCACGACTTCT
TCAAGTCCGCCATGCCCGAAGGCTACGTCCAGGAGCGCACCATCTTCTTCAAGGACGACGGCAACTACAA
GACCCGCGCCGAGGTGAAGTTCGAGGGCGACACCCTGGTGAACCGCATCGAGCTGAAGGGCATCGACTTC
AAGGAGGACGGCAACATCCTGGGGCACAAGCTGGAGTACAACTACAACAGCCACAACGTCTATATCATGG
CCGACAAGCAGAAGAACGGCATCAAGGTGAACTTCAAGATCCGCCACAACATCGAGGACGGCAGCGTGCA
GCTCGCCGACCACTACCAGCAGAACACCCCCATCGGCGACGGCCCCGTGCTGCTGCCCGACAACCACTAC
CTGAGCACCCAGTCCGCCCTGAGCAAAGACCCCAACGAGAAGCGCGATCACATGGTCCTGCTGGAGTTCG
TGACCGCCGCCGGGATCACTCTCGGCATGGACGAGCTGTACAAGTAAGGGCCGGACAGCGAACTGGAGGG
GGGAGAAATTTTCAAAGAAAAACGAGGGAAATGGGAGGGGTGCAAAAGAGGAGAGTAAGAAACAGCATGG
AGAAAACCCGGTACGCTCAAAAAGAAAAAGGAAAAAAAAAAATCCCATCACCCACAGCAAATGACAGCTG
CAAAAGAGAACACCAATCCCATCCACACTCACGCAAAAACCGCGATGCCGACAAGAAAACTTTTATGAGA
GAGATCCTGGACTTCTTTTTGGGGGACTATTTTTGTACAGAGAAAACCTGGGGAGGGTGGGGAGGGCGGG
GGAATGGACCTTGTATAGATCTGGAGGAAAGAAAGCTACGAAAAACTTTTTAAAAGTTCTAGTGGTACGG
TAGGAGCTTTGCAGGAAGTTTGCAAAAGTCTTTACCAATAATATTTAGAGCTAGTCTCCAAGCGACGAAA
AAAATGTTTTAATATTTGCAAGCAACTTTTGTACAGTATTTATCGAGATAAACATGGCAATCAAAATGTC
CATTGTTTATAAGCTGAGAATTTGCCAATATTTTTCAAGGAGAGGCTTCTTGCTGAATTTTGATTCTGCA
GCTGAAATTTAGGACAGTTGCAAACGTGAAAAGAAGAAAATTATTCAAATTTGGACATTTTAATTGTTTA
AAAATTGTACAAAAGGAAAAAATTAGAATAAGTACTGGCGAACCATCTCTGTGGTCTTGTTTAAAAAGGG
CAAAAGTTTTAGACTGTACTAAATTTTATAACTTACTGTTAAAAGCAAAAATGGCCATGCAGGTTGACAC
CGTTGGTAATTTATAATAGCTTTTGTTCGATCCCAACTTTCCATTTTGTTCAGATAAAAAAAACCATGAA
ATTACTGTGTTTGAAATATTTTCTTATGGTTTGTAATATTTCTGTAAATTTATTGTGATATTTTAAGGTT
TTCCCCCCTTTATTTTCCGTAGTTGTATTTTAAAAGATTCGGCTCTGTATTATTTGAATCAGTCTGCGTT
TAAACCCGCCACCGCGGTGGAGCTCCAGCTTTTGTTCCCTTTTAGTGAGGGTTAATTGCGCGCTTGGCGT
AATCATGGTCATAGCTGTTTCCTGTGTGAAATTGTTATCCGCTCACAATTCCACACAACATACGAGCCGG
AAGCATAAAGTGTAAAGCCTGGGGTGCCTAATGAGTGAGCTAACTCACATTAATTGCGTTGCGCTCACTG
CCCGCTTTCCAGTCGGGAAACCTGTCGTGCCAGCTGCATTAATGAATCGGCCAACGCGCGGGGAGAGGCG
GTTTGCGTATTGGGCGCTCTTCCGCTTCCTCGCTCACTGACTCGCTGCGCTCGGTCGTTCGGCTGCGGCG
AGCGGTATCAGCTCACTCAAAGGCGGTAATACGGTTATCCACAGAATCAGGGGATAACGCAGGAAAGAAC
ATGTGAGCAAAAGGCCAGCAAAAGGCCAGGAACCGTAAAAAGGCCGCGTTGCTGGCGTTTTTCCATAGGC
TCCGCCCCCCTGACGAGCATCACAAAAATCGACGCTCAAGTCAGAGGTGGCGAAACCCGACAGGACTATA
AAGATACCAGGCGTTTCCCCCTGGAAGCTCCCTCGTGCGCTCTCCTGTTCCGACCCTGCCGCTTACCGGA
TACCTGTCCGCCTTTCTCCCTTCGGGAAGCGTGGCGCTTTCTCATAGCTCACGCTGTAGGTATCTCAGTT
CGGTGTAGGTCGTTCGCTCCAAGCTGGGCTGTGTGCACGAACCCCCCGTTCAGCCCGACCGCTGCGCCTT
ATCCGGTAACTATCGTCTTGAGTCCAACCCGGTAAGACACGACTTATCGCCACTGGCAGCAGCCACTGGT
AACAGGATTAGCAGAGCGAGGTATGTAGGCGGTGCTACAGAGTTCTTGAAGTGGTGGCCTAACTACGGCT
ACACTAGAAGAACAGTATTTGGTATCTGCGCTCTGCTGAAGCCAGTTACCTTCGGAAAAAGAGTTGGTAG
CTCTTGATCCGGCAAACAAACCACCGCTGGTAGCGGTGGTTTTTTTGTTTGCAAGCAGCAGATTACGCGC
AGAAAAAAAGGATCTCAAGAAGATCCTTTGATCTTTTCTACGGGGTCTGACGCTCAGTGGAACGAAAACT
CACGTTAAGGGATTTTGGTCATGAGATTATCAAAAAGGATCTTCACCTAGATCCTTTTAAATTAAAAATG
AAGTTTTAAATCAATCTAAAGTATATATGAGTAAACTTGGTCTGACAGTTACCAATGCTTAATCAGTGAG
GCACCTATCTCAGCGATCTGTCTATTTCGTTCATCCATAGTTGCCTGACTCCCCGTCGTGTAGATAACTA
CGATACGGGAGGGCTTACCATCTGGCCCCAGTGCTGCAATGATACCGCGAGACCCACGCTCACCGGCTCC
AGATTTATCAGCAATAAACCAGCCAGCCGGAAGGGCCGAGCGCAGAAGTGGTCCTGCAACTTTATCCGCC
TCCATCCAGTCTATTAATTGTTGCCGGGAAGCTAGAGTAAGTAGTTCGCCAGTTAATAGTTTGCGCAACG
TTGTTGCCATTGCTACAGGCATCGTGGTGTCACGCTCGTCGTTTGGTATGGCTTCATTCAGCTCCGGTTC
CCAACGATCAAGGCGAGTTACATGATCCCCCATGTTGTGCAAAAAAGCGGTTAGCTCCTTCGGTCCTCCG
ATCGTTGTCAGAAGTAAGTTGGCCGCAGTGTTATCACTCATGGTTATGGCAGCACTGCATAATTCTCTTA
CTGTCATGCCATCCGTAAGATGCTTTTCTGTGACTGGTGAGTACTCAACCAAGTCATTCTGAGAATAGTG
TATGCGGCGACCGAGTTGC
Features (pLannotate 1.2.2; 20 found; start..end, strand, type, name):
    261..365     -  promoter       AmpR promoter: bla
    418..846     -  rep_origin     f1 ori (sequence partly withheld): f1 bacteriophage origin of replication; arrow indicates direction of (+) strand synthesis
    851..1006    -  CDS            lacZα (fragment): LacZα fragment of β-galactosidase; lacZ fragment
   1014..1032    +  promoter       T7 promoter: promoter for bacteriophage T7 RNA polymerase
   1041..1064    -  misc_feature   MCS (fragment): pBluescript multiple cloning site
   1130..1195    -  intron         small t intron: SV40 (simian virus 40) small t antigen intron
   1197..1269    -  CDS            small t antigen (fragment): SV40 (simian virus 40) small t antigen
   1272..1844    -  CDS            DTA: diphtheria toxin fragment A; Corynebacterium diphtheriae tox
   1863..1990    -  promoter       HSV TK promoter (fragment): herpes simplex virus thymidine kinase promoter
   2132..2157    -  misc_feature   MCS (fragment): pBluescript multiple cloning site
   2164..3105    +  CDS            SOX2: SOX2_HUMAN - Experimental evidence at protein level: Swiss-Prot protein existence level 1. Transcription factor that forms a trimeric complex with OCT4 on DNA and controls the expression of a number of genes involved in embryonic development such as YES1, FGF4, UTF1 and ZFP206 (By similarity). Binds to the proximal enhancer region of NANOG (By similarity). Critical for early embryogenesis and for embryonic stem cell pluripotency (PubMed:18035408). Downstream SRRT target that mediates the promotion of neural stem cell self-renewal (By similarity). Keeps neural cells undifferentiated by countera
   3184..3903    +  CDS            EGFP: the original enhanced GFP (Yang et al., 1996) mammalian codon-optimized
   4912..4931    -  misc_feature   MCS (fragment): pBluescript multiple cloning site
   4947..4963    -  promoter       T3 promoter (fragment): promoter for bacteriophage T3 RNA polymerase
   5008..5024    -  protein_bind   lac operator: The lac repressor binds to the lac operator to inhibit transcription in E. coli. This inhibition can be relieved by adding lactose or isopropyl-β-D-thiogalactopyranoside (IPTG). lac repressor encoded by lacI
   5032..5062    -  promoter       lac promoter: promoter for the E. coli lac operon
   5077..5098    -  protein_bind   CAP binding site: CAP binding activates transcription in the presence of cAMP. E. coli catabolite activator protein
   5111..5203    -  CDS            lacI (fragment): lac repressor; lacI; The lac repressor binds to the lac operator to inhibit transcription in E. coli. This inhibition can be relieved by adding lactose or isopropyl-β-D-thiogalactopyranoside (IPTG).
   5386..5974    -  rep_origin     ori: high-copy-number ColE1/pMB1/pBR322/pUC origin of replication
   6145..260     -  CDS            AmpR (across the origin): β-lactamase; bla; confers resistance to ampicillin, carbenicillin, and related antibiotics
