[The description below was written by a language model from this plasmid's Addgene catalogue record and pLannotate feature annotations shown in this document.]
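Description:
pHDR_sox2HA_P2A-GFP-pA_HA_G2913A is a 6.7 kb homology-directed repair donor plasmid built on the pF2DTA backbone, designed to knock an EGFP reporter into the human SOX2 locus. The backbone is pBluescript-like. It is propagated in E. coli through a high-copy ColE1/pUC origin and selected with ampicillin via the bla gene. It also retains an f1 origin, lacZα and lac promoter/operator remnants, and T7 and T3 promoter sequences flanking the former multiple cloning site.

The payload, assembled by Gibson cloning, is a left homology arm that the feature table annotates as SOX2 coding sequence, followed after a short gap by EGFP. According to the construct and insert names, that gap holds a P2A peptide, and a polyadenylation signal and the right SOX2 homology arm lie downstream of EGFP. None of these three was annotated, though roughly 1 kb of unannotated sequence follows EGFP. No separate promoter for EGFP is annotated. After correct integration, SOX2 and EGFP would therefore be expected to come from one endogenous transcript and be separated by ribosomal skipping at P2A, so that fluorescence reports SOX2 expression. The G2913A substitution, which falls within the annotated SOX2 region, replaces the guide cutting site so that the nuclease does not cut the donor or the repaired allele.

Outside the homology arms, the backbone carries a diphtheria toxin A cassette with an HSV TK promoter fragment and SV40 small t intron sequences. This provides negative selection, because random integrants that retain the backbone express the toxin, whereas true homologous recombinants lose it. The associated publication concerns human brain organoids, which is consistent with marking SOX2-expressing cells, but the record does not name the target cell line or the guide used.
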