Addgene plasmid #196191: pHDR_sox2HA_P2A-GFP-pA_HA_G2913A
Depositing lab: Jürgen Knoblich. Publication: Integrated transcriptome and proteome analysis reveals posttranscriptional regulation of ribosomal genes in human brain organoids. Sidhaye J, Trepte P, Sepke N, Novatchkova M, Schutzbier M, Durnberger G, Mechtler K, Knoblich JA. Elife. 2023 Mar 29;12:e85135. doi: 10.7554/eLife.85135. PubMed 36989136.
Backbone
  Vector backbone: pF2DTA
  Vector type: Homology repair donor
Growth in bacteria
  Bacterial resistance: Ampicillin, 100 μg/mL
  Growth temperature: 37°C
  Growth strain: DH5alpha
  Copy number: Unknown
Gene/Insert
  Gene/Insert name: SOX2-HAL-P2A-EGFP-SOX2-HAR
  Species: H. sapiens (human)
  Mutation: G2913A mutation to replace the guide cutting site in the Homology construct.
  Entrez Gene: SOX2 (a.k.a. ANOP3, MCOPS3)
  Cloning method: Gibson Cloning
Terms and licenses: Academic/Nonprofit Terms; Industry Terms: Not Available to Industry
How to cite: pHDR_sox2HA_P2A-GFP-pA_HA_G2913A was a gift from Jürgen Knoblich (Addgene plasmid # 196191 ; http://n2t.net/addgene:196191 ; RRID:Addgene_196191)
